Addgene plasmid #219517: pAGM13414
Purpose: Transient expression of At 3AT1
Depositing lab: Sylvestre Marillonnet. Depositing organization: Leibniz Institute of Plant Biochemistry (IPB). Publication: A transient expression tool box for anthocyanin biosynthesis in Nicotiana benthamiana. Grutzner R, Konig K, Horn C, Engler C, Laub A, Vogt T, Marillonnet S. Plant Biotechnol J. 2023 Dec 20. doi: 10.1111/pbi.14261. PubMed 38124296.
Backbone
  Vector backbone: pICH75055
  Vector type: Plant Expression
Growth in bacteria
  Bacterial resistance: Ampicillin, 100 μg/mL
  Growth temperature: 37°C
  Growth strain: DH5alpha
  Copy number: High Copy
Gene/Insert
  Gene/Insert name: At 3AT1
  Species: A. thaliana (mustard weed)
  Cloning method: Restriction Enzyme; 5′ cloning site Unknown (unknown if destroyed); 3′ cloning site Unknown (unknown if destroyed)
Terms and licenses: Academic/Nonprofit Terms; Industry Terms
How to cite: pAGM13414 was a gift from Sylvestre Marillonnet (Addgene plasmid # 219517 ; http://n2t.net/addgene:219517 ; RRID:Addgene_219517)
