[The description below was written by a language model from this plasmid's Addgene catalogue record and pLannotate feature annotations shown in this document.]
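Description:
pAGM13414 is a 7.7 kb binary T-DNA plant expression plasmid built on the pICH75055 backbone for transient expression of the Arabidopsis thaliana acyltransferase 3AT1. The backbone combines a high-copy ColE1/pUC-type origin for propagation in E. coli with the broad-host-range incP oriV and its replication initiator gene trfA, an arrangement that normally allows maintenance in Agrobacterium as well. Selection in bacteria is by ampicillin/carbenicillin resistance through the β-lactamase gene under its native promoter. A short TetR fragment annotated next to trfA appears to be a remnant of backbone ancestry rather than a functional part.

Between the nopaline C58 left and right border repeats, the T-DNA carries two units. The first is the payload: a CaMV 35S promoter followed by the TMV Ω 5' leader, which acts as a translational enhancer, the 3AT1 coding sequence, and a CaMV polyadenylation signal. 3AT1 acylates the 6'' position of the 3-O-glucose residue of anthocyanins and can also accept flavonol 3-glucosides. Downstream lies a second TMV Ω leader fused to the bar gene from Streptomyces hygroscopicus, which encodes phosphinothricin acetyltransferase and confers tolerance to glufosinate/bialaphos. The feature table does not annotate a promoter or terminator for this bar cassette, so its regulatory elements are not stated. No epitope tags or reporters are annotated.

According to the record, the plasmid belongs to a toolbox for reconstituting anthocyanin biosynthesis by transient expression in Nicotiana benthamiana, where it would supply the anthocyanin acylation step alongside constructs encoding other pathway enzymes.
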