Features (pLannotate 1.2.2; 15 found; start..end, strand, type, name):
    245..298     +  misc_feature   TMV Ω: translational enhancer from the tobacco mosaic virus 5'-leader sequence (Gallie et al., 1988)
    307..855     +  CDS            bar: PAT_STRHY - Experimental evidence at protein level: Swiss-Prot protein existence level 1. Inactivates phosphinothricin (PPT) by transfer of an acetyl group from acetyl CoA. Can also acetylate demethylphosphinothricin but not PTT or glutamate. This enzyme is an effector of phosphinothricin tripeptide (PTT or bialaphos) resistance. From Streptomyces hygroscopicus. Introduced by genetic manipulation and expressed in glufosinate-tolerant maize by Dekalb Genetics.
   1237..1261    +  misc_feature   RB T-DNA repeat: right border repeat from nopaline C58 T-DNA
   1373..1393    -  CDS            TetR (fragment): tetracycline resistance regulatory protein; tetR
   1420..2565    -  CDS            trfA: TRFA_ECOLX - Experimental evidence at protein level: Swiss-Prot protein existence level 1. Also involved in plasmid copy number control, promoting intermolecular coupling of protein bound iterons at oriV, which inhibits replication initiation. From Escherichia coli.
   2901..3489    -  rep_origin     ori: high-copy-number ColE1/pMB1/pBR322/pUC origin of replication
   3660..4520    -  CDS            AmpR: β-lactamase; bla; confers resistance to ampicillin, carbenicillin, and related antibiotics
   4521..4625    -  promoter       AmpR promoter: bla
   4712..5343    -  rep_origin     oriV: incP origin of replication
   5435..5459    +  misc_feature   LB T-DNA repeat: left border repeat from nopaline C58 T-DNA
   5645..5990    +  promoter       CaMV 35S promoter: strong constitutive promoter from cauliflower mosaic virus
   5942..5988    +  promoter       minimal CaMV 35S promoter: minimal 35S promoter from cauliflower mosaic virus
   6019..6072    +  misc_feature   TMV Ω: translational enhancer from the tobacco mosaic virus 5'-leader sequence (Gallie et al., 1988)
   6081..7487    +  CDS            3AT1: 3AT1_ARATH - Experimental evidence at protein level: Swiss-Prot protein existence level 1. Involved in the acylation of the 6'' position of the 3-O- glucose residue of anthocyanin. Also able to use flavonol 3-glucosides as the acyl acceptor. From Arabidopsis thaliana (Mouse-ear cress).
   7525..1       +  polyA_signal   CaMV poly(A) signal (across the origin): cauliflower mosaic virus polyadenylation signal
>Addgene plasmid #219517 | pAGM13414 | addgene full sequence | sequence record 433795 | Addgene NGS Result
CGCTTGTGTTGTCTTCCACTGGGTGTCAAAGGAGTGTCAGTTAATTAAAGAGTGTCGGGGCCGACACTCT
TAATGGAAGTAAAAGTGTGGGTTTTGCTGCACCGACACTCTTAATTTAAGAGTGTCGGGGTCCCGATGAA
ACCGACGCTTTTAATTTAAGAGTGTGGGTTTTTCCACACCGACACTCTTATGAATGTTACCCTAAATTCC
CCAATCCTATACTGTATAAGAGCTCATTTTTACAACAATTACCAACAACAACAAACAACAAACAACATTA
CAATTACATTTACAATTATCGATACAATGTCTCCTGAAAGAAGGCCTGCTGATATTAGAAGGGCTACTGA
GGCTGATATGCCTGCTGTGTGCACTATTGTGAATCATTACATTGAGACTTCTACTGTGAATTTCAGGACT
GAGCCTCAAGAACCACAAGAGTGGACTGATGATCTTGTGAGGCTTAGAGAGAGGTATCCTTGGCTTGTTG
CTGAAGTGGATGGTGAAGTGGCTGGTATTGCTTATGCTGGTCCTTGGAAGGCTAGGAATGCTTACGATTG
GACTGCTGAGTCTACTGTTTACGTGTCTCCTAGGCATCAAAGAACTGGTCTTGGATCTACTCTTTACACT
CATCTTTTGAAGTCTTTGGAGGCTCAGGGTTTCAAGTCTGTGGTTGCTGTGATTGGACTTCCTAATGATC
CTTCTGTGAGGATGCATGAGGCTCTTGGTTATGCTCCTAGGGGAATGCTTAGAGCTGCTGGTTTCAAACA
TGGAAATTGGCATGATGTGGGATTCTGGCAGCTTGATTTCTCTCTTCCTGTTCCTCCTAGACCTGTTCTT
CCTGTGACTGAGATTTGAGCTTACTCCACCTAAATACTATGCCGGTTCAAATAAGAAAGTAATGATTATG
TACCCAAATAATACATTTATAAGATGTATGTGTGTGATGGACATGTTTCTGTATCGTACCAAAACTAAAT
AGGTGGCTTTTATCCCAAAAAAGTGCTTTCGTTTGATGACCTTATGATTTCTAAAGAGTGTTGTTGTTGC
TGCTTATGTTTAATAAAAGTGATGTATATTATCAGTTGATTTCCCCACGTGGAAGGGGTGATTATATTGC
ACAAAATTAAGTTAAAAGTAACATTGTGGTGTAATAAAAACCCTAGTGAATTTATAACCTATAAGTAAGT
GGTGCAGTAGTGAATTTATCACGAAGTGGTTTAAACTATCAGTGTTTGACAGGATATATTGGCGGGTAAA
CCTAAGAGAAAAGAGCGTTTATTAGAATAATCGGATATTTAAAAGGGCGTGAAAAGGTTTATCCGTTCGT
CCATTTGTATGTGCATGCCAACCACAGGGTTCCCCAGATCAGGCGCTGGCTGCTGAACCCCCAGCCGGAA
CTGACCCCACAAGGCCCTAGCGTTTGCAATGCACCAGGTCATCATTGACCCAGGCGTGTTCCACCAGGCC
GCTGCCTCGCAACTCTTCGCAGGCTTCGCCGACCTGCTCGCGCCACTTCTTCACGCGGGTGGAATCCGAT
CCGCACATGAGGCGGAAGGTTTCCAGCTTGAGCGGGTACGGCTCCCGGTGCGAGCTGAAATAGTCGAACA
TCCGTCGGGCCGTCGGCGACAGCTTGCGGTACTTCTCCCATATGAATTTCGTGTAGTGGTCGCCAGCAAA
CAGCACGACGATTTCCTCGTCGATCAGGACCTGGCAACGGGACGTTTTCTTGCCACGGTCCAGGACGCGG
AAGCGGTGCAGCAGCGACACCGATTCCAGGTGCCCAACGCGGTCGGACGTGAAGCCCATCGCCGTCGCCT
GTAGGCGCGACAGGCATTCCTCGGCCTTCGTGTAATACCGGCCATTGATCGACCAGCCCAGGTCCTGGCA
AAGCTCGTAGAACGTGAAGGTGATCGGCTCGCCGATAGGGGTGCGCTTCGCGTACTCCAACACCTGCTGC
CACACCAGTTCGTCATCGTCGGCCCGCAGCTCGACGCCGGTGTAGGTGATCTTCACGTCCTTGTTGACGT
GGAAAATGACCTTGTTTTGCAGCGCCTCGCGCGGGATTTTCTTGTTGCGCGTGGTGAACAGGGCAGAGCG
GGCCGTGTCGTTTGGCATCGCTCGCATCGTGTCCGGCCACGGCGCAATATCGAACAAGGAAAGCTGCATT
TCCTTGATCTGCTGCTTCGTGTGTTTCAGCAACGCGGCCTGCTTGGCCTCGCTGACCTGTTTTGCCAGGT
CCTCGCCGGCGGTTTTTCGCTTCTTGGTCGTCATAGTTCCTCGCGTGTCGATGGTCATCGACTTCGCCAA
ACCTGCCGCCTCCTGTTCAAGACGACGCGAACGCTCCACGGCGGCCGATGGCGCGGGCAGGGCAGGGGGA
GCCAGTTGCACGCTGTCGCGCTCGATCTTGGCCGTAGCTTGCTGGACCATCGAGCCGACGGACTGGAAGG
TTTCGCGGGGCGCACGCATGACGGTGCGGCTTGCGATGGTTTCGGCATCCTCGGCGGAAAACCCCGCGTC
GATCAGTTCTTGCCTGTATGCCTTCCGGTCAAACGTCCGATTCATTCACCCTCCTTGCGGGATTGCCCCG
ACTCACGCCGGGGCAATGTGCCCTTATTCCTGATTTGACCCGCCTGGTGCCTTGGTGTCCAGATAATCCA
CCTTATCGGCAATGAAGTCGGTCCCGTAGACCGTCTGGCCGTCCTTCTCGTACTTGGTATTCCGAATCTT
GCCCTGCACGAATACCAGCGACCCCTTGCCCAAATACTTGCCGTGGGCCTCGGCCTGAGAGCCAAAACAC
TTGATGCGGAAGAAGTCGGTGCGCTCCTGCTTGTCGCCGGCATCGTTGCGCCACATCTAGGATCTGCCAG
GAACCGTAAAAAGGCCGCGTTGCTGGCGTTTTTCCATAGGCTCCGCCCCCCTGACGAGCATCACAAAAAT
CGACGCTCAAGTCAGAGGTGGCGAAACCCGACAGGACTATAAAGATACCAGGCGTTTCCCCCTGGAAGCT
CCCTCGTGCGCTCTCCTGTTCCGACCCTGCCGCTTACCGGATACCTGTCCGCCTTTCTCCCTTCGGGAAG
CGTGGCGCTTTCTCATAGCTCACGCTGTAGGTATCTCAGTTCGGTGTAGGTCGTTCGCTCCAAGCTGGGC
TGTGTGCACGAACCCCCCGTTCAGCCCGACCGCTGCGCCTTATCCGGTAACTATCGTCTTGAGTCCAACC
CGGTAAGACACGACTTATCGCCACTGGCAGCAGCCACTGGTAACAGGATTAGCAGAGCGAGGTATGTAGG
CGGTGCTACAGAGTTCTTGAAGTGGTGGCCTAACTACGGCTACACTAGAAGAACAGTATTTGGTATCTGC
GCTCTGCTGAAGCCAGTTACCTTCGGAAAAAGAGTTGGTAGCTCTTGATCCGGCAAACAAACCACCGCTG
GTAGCGGTGGTTTTTTTGTTTGCAAGCAGCAGATTACGCGCAGAAAAAAAGGATCTCAAGAAGATCCTTT
GATCTTTTCTACGGGGTCTGACGCTCAGTGGAACGAAAACTCACGTTAAGGGATTTTGGTCATGAGATTA
TCAAAAAGGATCTTCACCTAGATCCTTTTAAATTAAAAATGAAGTTTTAAATCAATCTAAAGTATATATG
AGTAAACTTGGTCTGACAGTTACCAATGCTTAATCAGTGAGGCACCTATCTCAGCGATCTGTCTATTTCG
TTCATCCATAGTTGCCTGACTCCCCGTCGTGTAGATAACTACGATACGGGAGGGCTTACCATCTGGCCCC
AGTGCTGCAATGATACCGCGAGAACCACGCTCACCGGCTCCAGATTTATCAGCAATAAACCAGCCAGCCG
GAAGGGCCGAGCGCAGAAGTGGTCCTGCAACTTTATCCGCCTCCATCCAGTCTATTAATTGTTGCCGGGA
AGCTAGAGTAAGTAGTTCGCCAGTTAATAGTTTGCGCAACGTTGTTGCCATTGCTACAGGCATCGTGGTG
TCACGCTCGTCGTTTGGTATGGCTTCATTCAGCTCCGGTTCCCAACGATCAAGGCGAGTTACATGATCCC
CCATGTTGTGCAAAAAAGCGGTTAGCTCCTTCGGTCCTCCGATCGTTGTCAGAAGTAAGTTGGCCGCAGT
GTTATCACTCATGGTTATGGCAGCACTGCATAATTCTCTTACTGTCATGCCATCCGTAAGATGCTTTTCT
GTGACTGGTGAGTACTCAACCAAGTCATTCTGAGAATAGTGTATGCGGCGACCGAGTTGCTCTTGCCCGG
CGTCAATACGGGATAATACCGCGCCACATAGCAGAACTTTAAAAGTGCTCATCATTGGAAAACGTTCTTC
GGGGCGAAAACTCTCAAGGATCTTACCGCTGTTGAGATCCAGTTCGATGTAACCCACTCGTGCACCCAAC
TGATCTTCAGCATCTTTTACTTTCACCAGCGTTTCTGGGTGAGCAAAAACAGGAAGGCAAAATGCCGCAA
AAAAGGGAATAAGGGCGACACGGAAATGTTGAATACTCATACTCTTCCTTTTTCAATATTATTGAAGCAT
TTATCAAGGTTATTGTCTCATGAGCGGATACATATTTGAATGTATTTAGAAAAATAAACAAATAGGGGTT
CCGCGCACGAATTGGCCAGCGCTGCCATTTTTGGGGTGAGGCCGTTCGCGGCCGAGGGGCGCAGCCCCTG
GGGGGATGGGAGGCCCGCGTTAGCGGGCCGGGAGGGTTCGAGAAGGGGGGGCACCCCCCTTCGGCGTGCG
CGGTCACGCGCACAGGGCGCAGCCCTGGTTAAAAACAAGGTTTATAAATATTGGTTTAAAAGCAGGTTAA
AAGACAGGTTAGCGGTGGCCGAAAAACGGGCGGAAACCCTTGCAAATGCTGGATTTTCTGCCTGTGGACA
GCCCCTCAAATGTCAATAGGTGCGCCCCTCATCTGTCAGCACTCTGCCCCTCAAGTGTCAAGGATCGCGC
CCCTCATCTGTCAGTAGTCGCGCCCCTCAAGTGTCAATACCGCAGGGCACTTATCCCCAGGCTTGTCCAC
ATCATCTGTGGGAAACTCGCGTAAAATCAGGCGTTTTCGCCGATTTGCGAGGCTGGCCAGCTCCACGTCG
CCGGCCGAAATCGAGCCTGCCCCTCATCTGTCAACGCCGCGCCGGGTGAGTCGGCCCCTCAAGTGTCAAC
GTCCGCCCCTCATCTGTCAGTGAGGGCCAAGTTTTCCGCGAGGTATCCACAACGCCGGCGGCCGCGGTGT
CTCGCACACGGCTTCGACGGCGTTTCTGGCGCGTTTGCAGGGCCATAGACGGCCGCCAGCCCAGCGGCGA
GGGCAACCAGCCCGGTGAGCGTCGCAAAGGAGATCCTGATCTGACTGATGGGCTGCCTGTATCGAGTGGT
GATTTTGTGCCGAGCTGCCGGTCGGGGAGCTGTTGGCTGGCTGGTGGCAGGATATATTGTGGTGTAAACA
AATTGACGCTTAGACAACTTAATAACACATTGCGGACGTTTTTAATGTACTGGGGTGGATGCAGTGGGCC
CCACTCTGTGAAGACAACAGAGAATTCGCATGCGGAGGTCAACATGGTGGAGCACGACACTCTGGTCTAC
TCCAAAAATGTCAAAGATACAGTCTCAGAAGATCAAAGGGCTATTGAGACTTTTCAACAAAGGATAATTT
CGGGAAACCTCCTCGGATTCCATTGCCCAGCTATCTGTCACTTCATCGAAAGGACAGTAGAAAAGGAAGG
TGGCTCCTACAAATGCCATCATTGCGATAAAGGAAAGGCTATCATTCAAGATCTCTCTGCCGACAGTGGT
CCCAAAGATGGACCCCCACCCACGAGGAGCATCGTGGAAAAAGAAGAGGTTCCAACCACGTCTACAAAGC
AAGTGGATTGATGTGACATCTCCACTGACGTAAGGGATGACGCACAATCCCACTATCCTTCGCAAGACCC
TTCCTCTATATAAGGAAGTTCATTTCATTTGGAGAGGACACGCTCGAGTATAAGAGCTCATTTTTACAAC
AATTACCAACAACAACAAACAACAAACAACATTACAATTACATTTACAATTATCGATACAATGGTGGCTC
ATCTTCAACCTCCTAAGATCATCGAAACCTGTCACATCTCTCCCCCAAAGGGCACCGTTCCATCAACCAC
TCTTCCTCTCACCTTCTTCGATGCCCCCTGGCTCTCTCTCCCACTCGCCGATTCTCTCTTCTTCTTCTCT
TACCAAAACTCAACTGAATCTTTCCTCCAAGACTTTGTACCCAACCTCAAACATTCCCTCTCCATCACTC
TCCAACATTTCTTCCCTTACGCCGGTAAACTGATTATCCCGCCTCGTCCCGACCCTCCATATTTACACTA
CAACGATGGCCAAGACTCTCTTGTTTTCACCGTAGCAGAGTCTACTGAAACCGACTTCGACCAACTGAAG
TCTGATTCCCCTAAAGATATCAGTGTGTTGCATGGCGTCTTGCCCAAGTTACCTCCTCCTCACGTGTCTC
CGGAAGGAATTCAGATGCGACCAATAATGGCTATGCAAGTCACCATCTTCCCTGGAGCTGGAATCTGTAT
AGGCAACTCAGCTACACATGTTGTAGCAGATGGAGTCACCTTCAGTCATTTCATGAAGTATTGGATGTCA
TTGACCAAATCCAGCGGTAAAGATCCCGCCACGGTTCTTCTACCCTCTCTGCCTATTCACAGCTGCAGAA
ACATGATCAAGGACCCAGGCGAGGTAGGCGCAGGACATTTGGAGCGGTTTTGGAGCCAAAACTCTGCAAA
ACACAGTTCACATGTTACGCCTGAGAACATGGTCAGAGCCACTTTTACATTGAGCCGGAAGCAGATAGAT
AATCTAAAAAGTTGGGTTACAGAGCAGTCTGAGAATCAATCTCCTGTTTCTACCTTCGTGGTGACTCTAG
CTTTCATTTGGGTAAGCTTGATCAAGACACTTGTACAAGACAGTGAAACAAAGGCCAACGAGGAGGACAA
GGATGAAGTATTTCACTTGATGATCAACGTGGATTGCAGGAATCGTCTCAAGTACACACAACCAATACCA
CAAACATACTTTGGCAACTGTATGGCTCCTGGTATCGTATCAGTCAAGAAACACGATTTGCTAGGAGAAA
AATGCGTTTTGGCGGCTTCAGATGCAATCACAGCGAGAATCAAAGATATGTTATCAAGCGATCTGTTGAA
AACAGCACCAAGATGGGGACAAGGAGTACGTAAATGGGTCATGTCCCATTATCCAACCTCAATTGCAGGA
GCTCCGAAATTGGGACTGTATGACATGGATTTTGGATTAGGAAAGCCCTGCAAAATGGAGATCGTGCACA
TAGAAACAGGTGGTTCTATCGCATTCTCAGAGTCCAGAGATGGCAGCAATGGAGTTGAGATTGGAATAGC
ACTAGAGAAGAAGAAAATGGATGTGTTTGACTCAATTCTACAACAGGGGATCAAGAAATTCGCAACGTAG
GCTTCTCTAGCTAGAGTCGATCGACAAGCTCGAGTTTCTCCATAATAATGTGTGAGTAGTTCCCAGATAA
GGGAATTAGGGTTCCTATAGGGTTTCGCTCATGTGTTGAGCATATAAGAAACCCTTAGTATGTATTTGTA
TTTGTAAAATACTTCTATCAATAAAATTTCTAATTCCTAAAACCAAAATCCAGTACTAAAATCCAGAT
